Addgene plasmid #59232: pLV-Enh eGFP Reporter-muKC2-X8
Purpose: Lentiviral GFP reporter for testing enhancer activity in different cell types. Insert is an enhancer identified in the exonic region of the keratin type II cluster.
Depositing lab: Benjamin Yu. Depositing organization: University of California, San Diego (UCSD).
Backbone
  Vector backbone: Brachyury-eGFP
  Backbone size w/o insert (bp): 7967
  Total vector size (bp): 8780
  Modifications to backbone: Original vector is Brachyury-eGFP (Kita-Matsuo et al. 2009) with the Brachyury promoter cloned out and replaced with the minimal Hsp68 promoter from the Hsp68-lacZ-Gateway plasmid (Pennacchio et al. 2006)
  Vector type: Lentiviral
Growth in bacteria
  Bacterial resistance: Ampicillin, 100 μg/mL
  Growth temperature: 37°C
  Growth strain: Stbl3
  Copy number: High Copy
Gene/Insert
  Gene/Insert name: krt5-ex7 (alt name: mm9 chr15:101538794-101539607)
  Species: M. musculus (mouse)
  Insert size (bp): 813
  Promoter: Mu Hsp68 minimal promoter
  Cloning method: Gateway Cloning
  Sequencing primers: 5′ AAGCTGGAGTGAGCACCAG; 3′ CTGACTTAGGATCTCAGAAAAGGATAG
Terms and licenses: Academic/Nonprofit Terms; Industry Terms: Not Available to Industry
Depositor comments: Please note that the final plasmid sequence is post-Gateway recombination. The plasmid contains attB sites (not attR sites as the map implies).
How to cite: pLV-Enh eGFP Reporter-muKC2-X8 was a gift from Benjamin Yu (Addgene plasmid # 59232 ; http://n2t.net/addgene:59232 ; RRID:Addgene_59232)
