[The description below was written by a language model from this plasmid's Addgene catalogue record.]
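Description:
pLV-Enh eGFP Reporter-muKC2-X8 is a lentiviral enhancer-reporter plasmid of about 8.8 kb, built to test whether a candidate regulatory sequence can drive transcription in a given cell type. It derives from the Brachyury-eGFP lentiviral vector, in which the original Brachyury promoter was removed and replaced with the mouse Hsp68 minimal promoter. A minimal promoter of this kind is expected to give little expression on its own, so eGFP fluorescence serves as a readout of the activity of an enhancer placed next to it. The plasmid is maintained in bacteria at high copy under ampicillin selection, and a recombination-deficient strain (Stbl3) is listed as the host, as is common for lentiviral backbones carrying repeated LTR sequences.

The test fragment is an 813 bp mouse genomic segment named krt5-ex7. The record describes it as an enhancer identified within an exonic region of the keratin type II gene cluster on chromosome 15. It was introduced by Gateway recombination, and the depositor notes that the finished plasmid therefore carries attB sites flanking the insert, rather than the attR sites that the associated map may suggest. Packaged into lentiviral particles, the construct lets the enhancer–Hsp68–eGFP cassette be delivered to and integrated in different cell types, so that enhancer activity can be compared between them by GFP expression. No feature table is provided, so details such as the specific LTR configuration, other viral elements or any mammalian selection marker are not stated in the record.
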