>Addgene plasmid #59232 | pLV-Enh eGFP Reporter-muKC2-X8 | depositor partial sequence | sequence record 93515 | pLV-Enh eGFP Reporter-muKC2-X8 sequence 1244 bps
NGACGAGACAACAAAGCATATGATTTTATTTTGACTGATAGTGACCTGTTCGTTGCAACAAATTGATGAG
CAATGCTTTTTTATAATGCCAACTTTGTACAAAAAAGCAGGCTTTAAGCTGGAGTGAGCACCAGCACATA
TGAATGAGTGCAGAGCAGGGTTTGCCTCCTAGGATCTTGCATTCCATGTAAGACCTCAAGCCAGAAGGGG
ATGCCTCGCAGCCACCATTGCCTGTGCCAGAAGAGTGAAGAACATGCAGTAGCTGGATGGAGAGCCCAGA
GGTTGTGAGACCAGGTCAGCAAGAGCTTCCCCGAGAAAGATGATCCAGGAGAACGAGGAAGATGGGTTGG
GGTGAGGGTAAAGGTGGGTGTGATGGAGACGCCAGGTCTGGAAAAGAATGTGGGCAAAAGCAGACAGGGG
ACACGGTGCAGGAAGCATCTTAGTTATTTGAGGAGGACAGCATCCAAGCACTGAAATGGGCAGTAAGCCA
AAGACGCCAGTCAAGGCCCGCAGTATGCCCACATGTCAGAATGAAACAGGAGGACATTCAGCCATTTGCG
TGTGTATCTATCATCCCTCATCAAACTCTACATTCTGGAGGCCACCTCAAGCACACTACGGCCCTCACCT
GCACTCCTCGCCCTCCAGCAGCTTCCTGTAGGTGGCGATCTCCACGTCCAGAGCCAGCTTGGTGTTCATG
AGCTCCTGGTACTCCCGCAGCAGCCTGGCCATGTCCTGCTTGGCCTTCTGCAGGGCCTCCTCCAGCTCTG
TCAGCTTGTTTCTGGCATCTTTGAGAGCCAGCTCCCCGCGTTGCTCAGCTTCAGCAATGGCGTTCTGGAG
GTTGGCACACTGCAGAGAGAAAGGGAGCAATGGGGGGCACGTGGGTAGCTGAACTGACCCACACTATCCT
TTTCTGAGATCCTAAGTCAGAACCCAGCTTTCTTGTACAAAGTTGGCATTATAAGAAAGCATTGCTTATC
AATTTGTTGCAACGAACAGGTCACTATCAGTCAAAATAAAATCATTATTTGCCATCCAGCTGATTATCCC
GTATAGTGAGTCGTTTACATGGTCATAGCTGTTTCCTGGCAGCTTCTGGCCCGTGTTCTTAAATCTTCTG
ATGTACACATTGCNAAGATAAANATATCATCATGGACAATAAACTGTCCTGCTACTAACAGTAAATAACA
GGNGTNTATGNCCATATTCACGGNAACGTCNNNCNTCGCATATAAATTCCACAC
