>Addgene plasmid #59232 | pLV-Enh eGFP Reporter-muKC2-X8 | addgene partial sequence | sequence record 95524 | pRRL5primeMCS-F 5'-tgaacggatctcgacggtat-3'
AATTACAAAAACAAATTACAAAAATTCAAAATTTTATCGATCACGAGACTAGCCTCGAGAAGCTTGATAT
CGAATTCCATCACAAGTTTGTACAAAAAAGCAGGCTTTAAGCTGGAGTGAGCACCAGCACATATGAATGA
GTGCAGAGCAGGGTTTGCCTCCTAGGATCTTGCATTCCATGTAAGACCTCAAGCCAGAAGGGGATGCCTC
GCAGCCACCATTGCCTGTGCCAGAAGAGTGAAGAACATGCAGTAGCTGGATGGAGAGCCCAGAGGTTGTG
AGACCAGGTCAGCAAGAGCTTCCCCGAGAAAGATGATCCAGGAGAACGAGGAAGATGGGTTGGGGTGAGG
GTAAAGGTGGGTGTGATGGAGACGCCAGGTCTGGAAAAGAATGTGGGCAAAAGCAGACAGGGGACACGGT
GCAGGAAGCATCTTAGTTATTTGAGGAGGACAGCATCCAAGCACTGAAATGGGCAGTAAGCCAAAGACGC
CAGTCAAGGCCCGCAGTATGCCCACATGTCAGAATGAAACAGGAGGACATTCAGCCATTTGCGTGTGTAT
CTATCATCCCTCATCAAACTCTACATTCTGGAGGCCACCTCAAGCACACTACGGCCCTCACCTG
