>Addgene plasmid #59232 | pLV-Enh eGFP Reporter-muKC2-X8 | addgene partial sequence | sequence record 96702 | EGFP-N 5'-CGTCGCCGTCCAGCTCGACCAG-3'
TTGCTCACCATGGTGGCGACCGGTGCGCTCCGCGGCGTGGATGCTCCGGGGAAAGTTGCGCTCCGCGGCA
GGGATGCTCCTGGGAAGGTTGCGCTCCGCGGCAGGGATGCTCTGGGGAAGGCTGGTCCTGGCCGAGGATC
GGGAACGCGCCGCTCGCTCTGCTTCTCTTGTCTTCGCTTGTCTCTGGATGGAACCAGATTTGGTTCTGAG
TAGCTGTCAGCGTCTGGTGACCTGCTCGCCGCCCTGCGCCTTTAAGGAGTCTTCACCGGCCCCGCCCACT
CTCCGCTGGGCCAATCAGCGAGCCGGAGGAGGCCTTGGGGCCAGGAATCTTCCAGCAGTTTCGCGTCTGG
TGGAGCTTCCCCGCCTCCCTTGAGTAATCGGAGTTGTGGGTTCCGCCCTTGTCCAGAACTCTCCAGAGGT
TTCTGGGGTTCACTGGAGAGTACGGATTCCTGAGGGGGAGGGTGTGGGGAAGTGCTGGTGCTACTAGTGA
CACTGTTGCTATGGCGACGCATTACTAAGGCCTGTGTGGAATGGACAAGAAAGATCACCTCTAGCTCGGT
GTTGTGTACAGTTTGTTGTGATTTGTGGGGTTTCGCCAACTCGCACAGTTCTGAATATGGGGGTTAAAGG
CTAAAACTTAAGGGCTAAAACTTCTCCCCGCCAAGTTTAGGAGACCCA
